>Addgene plasmid #214215 | pDSG578 | addgene full sequence | sequence record 426751 | Addgene NGS Result
GAGAGCGTTCACCGACAAACAACAGATAAAACGAAAGGCCCAGTCTTTCGACTGAGCCTTTCGTTTTATT
TGATGCCTGGGGAGTGTGAGTGGGAGGTCTGTATGTACGTCGAGTACCTTTGGTCGAAAAAAAAAGCCCG
CACTGTCAGGTGCGGGCTTTTTTCTGTGTTTCCTTAACGCTGTGTACCCGGACAAACACCATTAATCAGC
AGGAAGGTAAATTCTTCAATATCCTGTTCAACGGTCAGCTGTTCGGTCAGTAGGCGATACCAACAAAAAC
CAAAAATCATATCCAGCAGCAGTTCACGATTGGTATCTTTCGGCAGTTCACCATTGCTAATGGCATTTTC
AACCAGTTTTTTCGGCATCTCACGACGACGTTCCATAAACTGATCTTTCAGCTGGGTCAGGGTTGCAGGG
TCCAGCTGTGCTTCTGCAATAACACAACGAAATGCTTCACCACAAATGGTTTCACGCCAAACTTTCCACA
GATTACGCAGCAGAAAATCCAGATCGGCTTTAAAGCTACCCAGATCCGGAAATTTACGCACCTGTTCGCT
TTCATTTTCATACACTTCGGCAATCAGTGCTGCTTTATTGGTCCACCAACGATAAATGGTCGGTTTGCTT
GCACCGGCACGACGTGCAACGCTTTCAATGCTCAGACCGCTATAACCACATTCTTTCAGGATTTCAATGG
TGCTGGTCAGAATTGCTTTATGGGTATGCGGACTACGCAGGCTACCAATGCTGCTACGGCTCGGGGTACG
TGCCATTAATTATTCCTACTTTCAGAGGAAAGTTAAACAAAATTATTTGTAGAGGGAAACCGTTGTGGTC
TCCCTGAATATATTATACGAGCCTTATGCATGCCCGTAAAGTTATCCAGCAACCACTCATAGACCTAGGG
CAGCAGATAGGGACGACGTGGTGTTAGCTGTGCCGTCGGAATTGCTATAGCCCTTAACGCATGAGAAAGC
CCCCGGAAGATCACCTTCCGGGGGCTTTTTTATTGCGCTCTGATTCGTTACCAATTGACATGATACGAAA
CGTACCGTATCGTTAAGGTTACTTAGCCATCCCGAAATACGTCGATATAAGTAATGAAGGCAGCTATTTA
TATACGTGTTTCTACTCAAGAGCAAGTAGAAAATTATTCAATACAAGCTCAAACTGAAAAACTAACAGGA
TTGTGCCGCTCGAAGGACTGGGACGTATACGATATTTTCATTGACGGCGGATACTCCGGCTCAAATATGA
ATCGTCCCGCATTAAATGAAATGCTAAGTAAACTACACGAAATTGATGCTGTAGTCGTATATCGATTAGA
CAGACTATCCCGCTCACAAAGAGACACAATAACGCTTATTGAAGAATACTTCTTAAAAAACAATGTAGAG
TTTGTTAGTTTGTCTGAAACGCTTGATACCAGTTCCCCTTTCGGTCGTGCAATGATTGGTATATTATCAG
TATTCGCACAGCTAGAGCGCGAAACAATCCGAGATCGTATGGTGATGGGGAAAATTAAGCGTATTGAAGC
AGGTCTTCCGTTAACAACTGCGAAAGGTAGAACGTTCGGCTATGATGTTATAGATACAAAATTATACATT
AATGAAGAAGAAGCAAAACAGTTACAACTGATTTATGATATTTTCGAAGAAGAACAAAGTATAACTTTTT
TACAGAAAAGACTAAAAAAATTAGGCTTTAAAGTTAGAACATATAATCGCTATAACAACTGGCTAACTAA
TGATTTGTATTGTGGTTATGTTTCATATAAAGATAAAGTTCATGTAAAAGGTATTCATGAACCTATCATC
AGTGAAGAGCAATTCTATAGAGTTCAAGAAATATTTACTCGTATGGGTAAAAATCCGAACATGAATAGAG
ATTCAGCATCGTTGCTAAATAATTTAGTAGTTTGTAGTAAATGCGGGTTAGGCTTTGTTCATCGTAGAAA
AGATACAATGTCGCGTGGTAAAAAATATCATTATAGATATTATAGTTGCAAGACTTATAAACATACTCAT
GAACTCGAAAAATGCGGGAATAAAATTTGGAGAGCTGACAAACTTGAAGAATTAATTATTAATCGTGTGA
ATAATTATAGTTTCGCTTCCAGAAATGTAGATAAAGAAGATGAATTAGATAGCTTAAATGAAAAGCTTAA
AATAGAACATGCAAAGAAAAAACGATTATTTGATTTATATATAAATGGCTCGTATGAAGTTTCAGAACTT
GATTCTATGATGAATGATATTGATGCTCAAATTAATTATTATGAATCACAAATAGAAGCTAACGAAGAAT
TGAAGAAAAACAAAAAGATACAAGAAAATTTAGCTGATTTAGCAACAGTTGATTTTGACTCTTTAGAGTT
CAGAGAAAAGCAACTTTATTTAAAATCACTAATAAACAAAATTTATATTGATGGTGAACAAGTTACTATT
GAATGGCTCTAGTAATAACCCGGGGGTTCCCATGGTACGCGTGCTAGAGGCATCAAATAAAACGAAAGGC
TCAGTCGAAAGACTGGGCCTTTCGTTTTATCTGTTGTTTGTCGGTGAACGCTCTCCTGAGTAGGACAAAT
CCGCCGCCCTAGATACTAGTAGCGGCCGCTGCAGGAGTCACTAAGGGTTAGTTAGTTAGATTAGCAGAAA
GTCAAAAGCCTCCGACCGGAGGCTTTTGACTAAAACTTCCCTTGGGGTTATCATTGGGGCTCACTCAAAG
GCGGTAATCAGATAAAAAAAATCCTTAGCTTTCGCTAAGGATGATTTCTGCTAGTATGCTTGGATTCTCA
CCAATAAAAAACGCCCGGCGGCAACCGAGCGTTCTGAACAAATCCAGATGGAGTTCTGAGGTCATTACTG
GATCTATCAACAGGAGTCCAAGCGAGCTCTTATTTGCCGACTACCTTGGTGATCTCGCCTTTCACGTAGT
GGACAAATTCTTCCAACTGATCTGCGCGCGAGGCCAAGCGATCTTCTTCTTGTCCAAGATAAGCCTGTCT
AGCTTCAAGTATGACGGGCTGATACTGGGCCGGCAGGCGCTCCATTGCCCAGTCGGCAGCGACATCCTTC
GGCGCGATTTTGCCGGTTACTGCGCTGTACCAAATGCGGGACAACGTAAGCACTACATTTCGCTCATCGC
CAGCCCAGTCGGGCGGCGAGTTCCATAGCGTTAAGGTTTCATTTAGCGCCTCAAATAGATCCTGTTCAGG
AACCGGATCAAAGAGTTCCTCCGCCGCTGGACCTACCAAGGCAACGCTATGTTCTCTTGCTTTTGTCAGC
AAGATAGCCAGATCAATGTCGATCGTGGCTGGCTCGAAGATACCTGCAAGAATGTCATTGCGCTGCCATT
CTCCAAATTGCAGTTCGCGCTTAGCTGGATAACGCCACGGAATGATGTCGTCGTGCACAACAATGGTGAC
TTCTACAGCGCGGAGAATCTCGCTCTCTCCAGGGGAAGCCGAAGTTTCCAAAAGGTCGTTGATCAAAGCT
CGCCGCGTTGTTTCATCAAGCCTTACGGTCACCGTAACCAGCAAATCAATATCACTGTGTGGCTTCAGGC
CGCCATCCACTGCGGAGCCGTACAAATGTACGGCCAGCAACGTCGGTTCGAGATGGCGCTCGATGACGCC
AACTACCTCTGATAGTTGAGTCGATACTTCGGCGATCACCGCTTCCCTCATACGAAACGATCCTCATCCT
GTCTCTTGATCAGATCTTGATCCCCTGCGCCATCAGATCCTTGGCGGCAAGAAAGCCATCCAGTTTACTT
TGCAGGGCTTCCCAACCTTACCAGAGGGCGCCCCAGCTGGCAATTCCGGTTCGCTTGCTCTCTAGTAGTT
ACATTGTCGATCTGTTCATGGTGAACAGCTTTGAATGCACCAAAAACTCGTAAAAGCTCTGATGTATCTA
TCTTTTTTACACCGTTTTCATCTGTGCATATGGACAGTTTTCCCTTTGATATGTAACGGTGAACAGTTGT
TCTACTTTTGTTTGTTAGTCTTGATGCTTCACTGATAGATACAAGAGCCATAAGAACCTCAGATCCTTCC
GTATTTAGCCAGTATGTTCTCTAGTGTGGTTCGTTGTTTTTGCGTGAGCCATGAGAACGAACCATTGAGA
TCATACTTACTTTGCATGTCACTCAAAAATTTTGCCTCAAAACTGGTGAGCTGAATTTTTGCAGTTAAAG
CATCGTGTAGTGTTTTTCTTAGTCCGTTATGTAGGTAGGAATCTGATGTAATGGTTGTTGGTATTTTGTC
ACCATTCATTTTTATCTGGTTGTTCTCAAGTTCGGTTACGAGATCCATTTGTCTATCTAGTTCAACTTGG
AAAATCAACGTATCAGTCGGGCGGCCTCGCTTATCAACCACCAATTTCATATTGCTGTAAGTGTTTAAAT
CTTTACTTATTGGTTTCAAAACCCATTGGTTAAGCCTTTTAAACTCATGGTAGTTATTTTCAAGCATTAA
CATGAACTTAAATTCATCAAGGCTAATCTCTATATTTGCCTTGTGAGTTTTCTTTTGTGTTAGTTCTTTT
AATAACCACTCATAAATCCTCATAGAGTATTTGTTTTCAAAAGACTTAACATGTTCCAGATTATATTTTA
TGAATTTTTTTAACTGGAAAAGATAAGGCAATATCTCTTCACTAAAAACTAATTCTAATTTTTCGCTTGA
GAACTTGGCATAGTTTGTCCACTGGAAAATCCCAAAGCCTTTAACCAAAGGATTCCTGATTTCCACAGTT
CTCGTCATCAGCTCTCTGGTTGCTTTAGCTAATACACCATAAGCATTTTCCCTACTGATGTTCATCATCT
GAGCGTATTGGTTATAAGTGAACGATACCGTCCGTTCTTTCCTTGTAGGGTTTTCAATCGTGGGGTTGAG
TAGTGCCACACAGCATAAAATTAGCTTGGTTTCATGCTCCGTTAAGTCATAGCGACTAATCGCTAGTTCA
TTTGCTTTGAAAACAACTAATTCAGACATACATCTCAATTGGTCTAGGTGATTTTAATCACTATACCAAT
TGAGATGGGCTAGTCAATGATAATTACATGTCCTTTTCCTTTGAGTTGTGGGTATCTGTAAATTCTGCTA
GACCTTTGCTGGAAAACTTGTAAATTCTGCTAGACCCTCTGTAAATTCCGCTAGACCTTTGTGTGTTTTT
TTTGTTTATATTCAAGTGGTTATAATTTATAGAATAAAGAAAGAATAAAAAAAGATAAAAAGAATAGATC
CCAGCCCTGTGTATAACTCACTACTTTAGTCAGTTCCGCAGTATTACAAAAGGATGTCGCAAACGCTGTT
TGCTCCTCTACAAAACAGACCTTAAAACCCTAAAGGCTTAAGTAGCACCCTCGCAAGCTCGGGCAAATCG
CTGAATATTCCTTTTGTCTCCGACCATCAGGCACCTGAGTCGCTGTCTTTTTCGTGACATTCAGTTCGCT
GCGCTCACGGCTCTGGCAGTGAATGGGGGTAAATGGCACTACAGGCGCCTTTTATGGATTCATGCAAGGA
AACTACCCATAATACAAGAAAAGCCCGTCACGGGCTTCTCAGGGCGTTTTATGGCGGGTCTGCTATGTGG
TGCTATCTGACTTTTTGCTGTTCAGCAGTTCCTGCCCTCTGATTTTCCAGTCTGACCACTTCGGATTATC
CCGTGACAGGTCATTCAGACTGGCTAATGCACCCAGTAAGGCAGCGGTATCATCAACAGGCTTACCCGTC
TTACTGTCCCTAGTGCTTGGATTCTCACCAATAAAAAACGCCCGGCGGCAACCGAGCGTTCTGAACAAAT
CCAGATGGAGTTCTGAGGTCATTACTGGATCTATCAACAGGAGTCCAAGCGAGCTCGTAAACTTGGTCTG
ACAGCTCTAGCTCCGGCAAAAAAACGGGCAAGGTGTCACCACCCTGCCCTTTTTCTTTAAAACCGAAAAG
ATTACTTCGCGTTTGCCACCTGACGTCTAAGAAAAGGAATATTCAGCAATTTGCCCGTGCCGAAGAAAGG
CCCACCCGTGAAGGTGAGCCAGTGAGTTGATTGCTACGTAATTAGTTAGTTAGCCCTTAGTGACTCGAAT
TCGCGGCCGCTTCTAGAG
Features (pLannotate 1.2.2; 15 found; start..end, strand, type, name):
      1..72      -  terminator     rrnB T1 terminator: transcription terminator T1 from the E. coli rrnB gene
    126..194     -  ncRNA          Thr leader (fragment): Accession: RF00506 - Threonine operon leader
   2504..2590    +  terminator     rrnB T1 terminator: Escherichia coli rrnB; transcription terminator T1 from the E. coli rrnB gene
   2604..2624    +  misc_feature   BioBrick suffix: universal suffix for all parts
   2660..2691    +  terminator     tonB terminator: bidirectional E. coli tonB-P14 transcription terminator
   2738..2778    -  terminator     bacterial terminator (fragment): putative bacterial transcription terminator
   2794..2888    -  terminator     lambda t0 terminator: transcription terminator from phage lambda
   2900..3691    -  CDS            SmR: aminoglycoside adenylyltransferase (Murphy, 1985); aadA; confers resistance to spectinomycin and streptomycin
   3723..3845    -  CDS            tnpA (fragment): TN5P_ECOLX - Also known as tnp. Experimental evidence at protein level: Swiss-Prot protein existence level 1. Mediates transposition of transposon Tn5 by a 'cut and paste' mechanism. First, the monomeric transposase binds the 19 bp inverted DNA repeats flanking the transposon. Then, dimerization of the DNA- bound transposase creates a synaptic DNA complex. After nicking of the first DNA strand, excision of the transposon proceeds through a series of intermediates. The transposase then mediates the insertion of the transposon at a new site by strand transfer. The activity of the wild- type tran
   4049..4999    -  CDS            Rep101: RepA protein needed for replication with the pSC101 origin; rep101
   5047..5269    -  rep_origin     pSC101 ori: low-copy replication origin that requires the Rep101 protein
   5761..5855    -  terminator     lambda t0 terminator: transcription terminator from phage lambda
   5892..5951    +  terminator     his operon terminator: This putative transcriptin terminator from the E. coli his operon has a 2-bp deletion introduced during synthesis. Its efficiency has not been determined.
   6011..6040    -  terminator     T3Te terminator: phage T3 early transcription terminator
   6087..6108    +  misc_feature   BioBrick prefix: BioBrick prefix for parts that do not start with "ATG"
