[The description below was written by a language model from this plasmid's Addgene catalogue record and pLannotate feature annotations shown in this document.]
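Description:
pDSG578 is a low-copy bacterial expression plasmid for synthetic biology work in Escherichia coli, built on the BioBrick backbone pSB4S5 and catalogued simply as an "integrase plasmid". It replicates from the pSC101 origin, which depends on the plasmid-encoded Rep101 (RepA) protein and keeps copy number low. It is selected with spectinomycin through the aadA aminoglycoside adenylyltransferase gene (SmR), which also confers streptomycin resistance. A short annotated fragment matching Tn5 transposase lies next to the resistance gene and appears to be a backbone remnant rather than a functional element. BioBrick prefix and suffix sites mark the cloning region, and the backbone is heavily insulated with transcription terminators (rrnB T1, lambda t0, tonB, his operon, T3Te) that limit read-through between the insert and the maintenance functions.

The recorded insert is PhlF and A118. By general knowledge, PhlF is a TetR-family repressor widely used in genetic circuits, and A118 is a phage-derived serine integrase that catalyses recombination between its attachment sites. Part of the plasmid derives from an earlier integrase-bearing plasmid. The automated feature table does not annotate either coding sequence. The roughly 2.3 kb stretch between a threonine operon leader fragment and an rrnB T1 terminator carries no features, and this is presumably where the insert lies. The promoters, ribosome binding sites and the regulatory relationship between PhlF and the integrase are not stated in the record. The associated publication concerns a synthetic differentiation circuit in E. coli designed to suppress mutant takeover, which suggests the plasmid supplies regulated integrase activity for recombination-based switching of cell state, although the record does not give details.
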