Addgene plasmid #214215: pDSG578
Purpose: integrase plasmid
Depositing lab: Uri Alon. Depositing organization: Weizmann Institute of Science. Publication: A synthetic differentiation circuit in Escherichia coli for suppressing mutant takeover. Glass DS, Bren A, Vaisbourd E, Mayo A, Alon U. Cell. 2024 Jan 31:S0092-8674(24)00061-8. doi: 10.1016/j.cell.2024.01.024. PubMed 38320549.
Backbone
  Vector backbone: pSB4S5
  Vector type: Bacterial Expression, Synthetic Biology
Growth in bacteria
  Bacterial resistance: Spectinomycin, 50 μg/mL
  Growth temperature: 37°C
  Growth strain: DH5alpha
  Copy number: Low Copy
Gene/Insert
  Gene/Insert name: PhlF, A118
Resource information
  A portion of this plasmid was derived from a plasmid made by: pNR220 (Addgene #79541)
Terms and licenses: Academic/Nonprofit Terms; Industry Terms: Not Available to Industry
How to cite: pDSG578 was a gift from Uri Alon (Addgene plasmid # 214215 ; http://n2t.net/addgene:214215 ; RRID:Addgene_214215)
